>Addgene plasmid #51845 | mlp-hCHES1sh | depositor partial sequence | sequence record 86646 | shRNA
CAGAAGGCTCGAGAAGGTATATTGCTGTTGACAGTGAGCGAGGGCAGTACCTTCTTCAAGAGTAGTGAAG
CCACAGATGTACTCTTGAAGAAGGTACTGCCCGTGCCTACTGCCTCG
