>Addgene plasmid #51845 | mlp-hCHES1sh | addgene partial sequence | sequence record 93007 | pWZL-F 5'-GAACCTCCTCGTTCGACC-3'
CTCCTTCTCTAGGCGCCGGAATTAGATCTCTCGACTAGGGATAACAGGGTAATTGTTTGAATGAGGCTTC
AGTACTTTACAGAATCGTTGCCTGCACATCTTGGAAACACTTGCTGGGATTACTTCTTCAGGTTAACCCA
ACAGAAGGCTCGAGAAGGTATATTGCTGTTGACAGTGAGCGAGGGCAGTACCTTCTTCAAGAGTAGTGAA
GCCACAGATGTACTCTTGAAGAAGGTACTGCCCG
