>Addgene plasmid #51845 | mlp-hCHES1sh | addgene partial sequence | sequence record 93009 | PGK-A3 5'-GGCGCCTACCGGTGGATGTGGAATGTGTG-3'
AGTGCCCAGCGGGGCTGCTAAAGCGCATGCTCCAGACTGCCTTGGGAAAAGCGCCTCCCCTACCCGGTAG
AATTGAAAAAAGTGATTTAATTTATACCATTTTAATTCAGCTTTGTAAAAATGTATCAAAGAGATAGCAA
GGTATTCAGTTTTAGTAAACAAGATAATTGCTCCTAAAGTAGCCCCTTGAATTCCGAGGCAGTAGGCACG
GGCAG
