[The description below was written by a language model from this plasmid's Addgene catalogue record.]
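Description:
mlp-hCHES1sh is a retroviral shRNA expression plasmid built on the mlp backbone and designed to knock down human CHES1, the gene now officially named FOXN3 (also listed under the aliases C14orf116 and PRO1635). In bacteria it is maintained as a high-copy plasmid under ampicillin selection. In mammalian cells, the puromycin marker allows transduced populations that have stably integrated the provirus to be selected.

The payload is a short hairpin RNA directed against the human CHES1/FOXN3 transcript. Once expressed in target cells, the hairpin is processed by the endogenous RNA interference machinery to yield a guide strand that directs degradation or translational repression of the FOXN3 mRNA. As a retroviral vector, the plasmid would be introduced into packaging cells that supply the viral structural and enzymatic proteins in trans, and the resulting particles would deliver the hairpin and puromycin cassette into dividing target cells for stable integration. The record provides no feature table. It therefore does not state the promoter driving the hairpin, whether the hairpin is embedded in a microRNA scaffold, the target site within the transcript, any reporter genes, or the details of the long terminal repeats and packaging signal.

The stated purpose is simply shRNA-mediated depletion of CHES1. The associated publication concerns the role of CHES1/FOXN3 in controlling cell proliferation through repression of PIM2 and protein biosynthesis, so the construct fits loss-of-function experiments on this forkhead-family transcriptional regulator in human cells.
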