Addgene plasmid #51845: mlp-hCHES1sh
Purpose: shRNA against CHES1
Depositing lab: Gerardo Ferbeyre. Depositing organization: University of Montreal. Publication: CHES1/FOXN3 regulates cell proliferation by repressing PIM2 and protein biosynthesis. Huot G, Vernier M, Bourdeau V, Doucet L, Saint-Germain E, Gaumont-Leclerc MF, Moro A, Ferbeyre G. Mol Biol Cell. 2014 Mar;25(5):554-65. doi: 10.1091/mbc.E13-02-0110. Epub 2014 Jan 8. PubMed 24403608.
Backbone
  Vector backbone: mlp
  Vector type: Retroviral
  Selectable markers: Puromycin
Growth in bacteria
  Bacterial resistance: Ampicillin, 100 μg/mL
  Growth temperature: 37°C
  Growth strain: Top10
  Copy number: High Copy
Gene/Insert
  Gene/Insert name: shRNA against CHES1
  Species: H. sapiens (human)
  Entrez Gene: FOXN3 (a.k.a. C14orf116, CHES1, PRO1635)
Terms and licenses: Academic/Nonprofit Terms; Industry Terms: Not Available to Industry
How to cite: mlp-hCHES1sh was a gift from Gerardo Ferbeyre (Addgene plasmid # 51845 ; http://n2t.net/addgene:51845 ; RRID:Addgene_51845)
